Addgene plasmid #224049: AiP14540 - pAAV-AiE0362m-minBG-SYFP2-P2A-3XFLAG-10aa-H2B-WPRE3-BGHpA (Alias: CN4540)
Purpose: AiE0362m is an enhancer sequence, designed to drive AAV-mediated transgene expression in cortical L4/5_IT neurons
Depositing lab: Allen Institute for Brain Science & Jonathan Ting. Depositing organization: Allen Institute. Publication: A suite of enhancer AAVs and transgenic mouse lines for genetic access to cortical cell types. Ben-Simon Y, Hooper M, Narayan S, Daigle TL, Dwivedi D, Way SW, Oster A, Stafford DA, Mich JK, Taormina MJ, Martinez RA, Opitz-Araya X, Roth JR, Alexander JR, Allen S, Amster A, Arbuckle J, Ayala A, Baker PM, Bakken TE, Barcelli T, Barta S, Bendrick J, Bertagnolli D, Bielstein C, Bishwakarma P, Bowlus J, Boyer G, Brouner K, Casian B, Casper T, Chakka AB, Chakrabarty R, Chance RK, Chavan S, Clark M, Colbert K, Collman F, Daniel S, Departee M, DiValentin P, Donadio N, Dotson N, Egdorf T, Fliss T, Gabitto M, Garcia J, Gary A, Gasperini M, Gloe J, Goldy J, Gore BB, Graybuck L, Greisman N, Haeseleer F, Halterman C, Haradon Z, Hastings SD, Helback O, Ho W, Hockemeyer D, Huang C, Huff S, Hunker A, Johansen N, Jones D, Juneau Z, Kalmbach B, Kannan M, Khem S, Kussick E, Kutsal R, Larsen R, Lee C, Lee AY, Leibly M, Lenz GH, Li S, Liang E, Lusk N, Madigan Z, Malloy J, Malone J, McCue R, Melchor J, Mollenkopf T, Moosman S, Morin E, Newman D, Ng L, Ngo K, Omstead V, Otto S, Oyama A, Pena N, Pham T, Phillips E, Pom CA, Potekhina L, Ransford S, Ray PL, Rette D, Reynoldson C, Rimorin C, Rocha D, Ruiz A, Sanchez REA, Sawyer L, Sedeno-Cortes A, Sevigny JP, Shapovalova N, Shepard N, Shulga L, Sigler AR, Siverts L, Soliman S, Somasundaram S, Staats B, Stewart K, Szelenyi E, Tieu M, Trader C, Tran A, van Velthoven CTJ, Walker M, Wang Y, Weed N, Wirthlin M, Wood T, Wynalda B, Yao Z, Zhou T, Ariza J, Dee N, Reding M, Ronellenfitch K, Mufti S, Sunkin SM, Smith KA, Esposito L, Waters J, Thyagarajan B, Yao S, Lein ES, Zeng H, Levi BP, Ngai J, Ting JT, Tasic B. Cell. 2025 May 16:S0092-8674(25)00513-6. doi: 10.1016/j.cell.2025.05.002. PubMed 40403729.
Backbone
  Vector backbone: pAAV
  Vector type: AAV
Growth in bacteria
  Bacterial resistance: Ampicillin, 100 μg/mL
  Growth temperature: 30°C
  Growth strain: NEB Stable
  Copy number: High Copy
Gene/Insert
  Gene/Insert name: SYFP2-P2A-3XFLAG-10aa-H2B
  Species: Synthetic
  Mutation: NA
  Promoter: minBG
  Cloning method: Other
Terms and licenses: Academic/Nonprofit Terms; Industry Terms: Not Available to Industry
Depositor comments: Cloning Method: RE Cloning
How to cite: AiP14540 - pAAV-AiE0362m-minBG-SYFP2-P2A-3XFLAG-10aa-H2B-WPRE3-BGHpA (Alias: CN4540) was a gift from Allen Institute for Brain Science & Jonathan Ting (Addgene plasmid # 224049 ; http://n2t.net/addgene:224049 ; RRID:Addgene_224049)
