[The description below was written by a language model from this plasmid's Addgene catalogue record and pLannotate feature annotations shown in this document.]
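Description:
AiP14540 - pAAV-AiE0362m-minBG-SYFP2-P2A-3XFLAG-10aa-H2B-WPRE3-BGHpA (alias CN4540) is a 5,197 nt AAV transfer plasmid on a pAAV backbone, built to package an enhancer-driven reporter into recombinant adeno-associated virus. It is propagated in E. coli from a high-copy ColE1/pUC-type origin under ampicillin selection (AmpR with its bla promoter), and the backbone also carries an f1 origin. The expression cassette is flanked by AAV2 inverted terminal repeats, which direct replication and encapsidation of the intervening DNA. The automated annotation detects a full ITR on the 3' side but only short fragments on the 5' side. It also calls short phage N15 telR/telL motifs and small bom and rop fragments in the backbone, whose role the record does not explain.

Cell-type specificity comes from AiE0362m, an enhancer designed to drive expression in cortical L4/5 IT neurons. It is placed upstream of the minBG minimal promoter, which on its own provides only a basal transcription start. Neither element is annotated in the feature table, but they presumably occupy the unannotated region between the 5' ITR and the SYFP2 start. The synthetic payload is a single open reading frame encoding the yellow fluorescent protein SYFP2, a P2A self-cleaving peptide, and then human histone H2B carrying an N-terminal 3xFLAG tag joined by a 10-amino-acid linker. Labelled cells should therefore yield free SYFP2 fluorescence together with a separate chromatin-bound, FLAG-tagged nuclear marker. A shortened WPRE (WPRE3, seen as two WPRE fragments) enhances transcript stability and expression while conserving packaging capacity, and a bovine growth hormone polyadenylation signal terminates the transcript. The construct belongs to a suite of enhancer AAVs for genetic access to cortical cell types.
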