Features (pLannotate 1.2.2; 20 found; start..end, strand, type, name):
     12..39      +  repeat_region  AAV2 ITR (fragment): inverted terminal repeat of adeno-associated virus serotype 2 inverted
     68..95      +  repeat_region  AAV2 ITR (fragment): inverted terminal repeat of adeno-associated virus serotype 2 inverted
    556..1272    +  CDS            SYFP2: SYFP2 is a basic (constitutively fluorescent) yellow fluorescent protein published in 2006, derived from Aequorea victoria. It is reported to be a very rapidly-maturing monomer with moderate acid sensitivity.
   1351..1416    +  CDS            3xFLAG: three tandem FLAG® epitope tags, followed by an enterokinase cleavage site
   1447..1824    +  CDS            H2B: human histone H2B; HIST1H2BJ
   1858..2015    +  misc_feature   WPRE (fragment): woodchuck hepatitis virus posttranscriptional regulatory element
   2021..2101    +  misc_feature   WPRE (fragment): woodchuck hepatitis virus posttranscriptional regulatory element
   2118..2229    +  polyA_signal   bGH poly(A) signal: bovine growth hormone polyadenylation signal
   2347..2487    +  repeat_region  AAV2 ITR: inverted terminal repeat of adeno-associated virus serotype 2 inverted
   2494..2521    +  misc_feature   telR: telR; telomeric sequence from coliphage N15
   2522..2549    +  misc_feature   telL: telL; telomeric sequence from coliphage N15
   2550..2599    -  misc_feature   bom (fragment): basis of mobility region from pBR322
   2618..3073    +  rep_origin     f1 ori (sequence partly withheld): f1 bacteriophage origin of replication; arrow indicates direction of (+) strand synthesis
   3074..3123    -  misc_feature   bom (fragment): basis of mobility region from pBR322
   3225..3260    -  CDS            rop (fragment): Rop protein, which maintains plasmids at low copy number; rop
   3355..3459    +  promoter       AmpR promoter: bla
   3460..4320    +  CDS            AmpR: β-lactamase; bla; confers resistance to ampicillin, carbenicillin, and related antibiotics
   4491..5079    +  rep_origin     ori: high-copy-number ColE1/pMB1/pBR322/pUC origin of replication
   5136..5163    +  misc_feature   telR: telR; telomeric sequence from coliphage N15
   5164..5191    +  misc_feature   telL: telL; telomeric sequence from coliphage N15
>Addgene plasmid #224049 | AiP14540 - pAAV-AiE0362m-minBG-SYFP2-P2A-3XFLAG-10aa-H2B-WPRE3-BGHpA (Alias: CN4540) | addgene full sequence | sequence record 449647 | Addgene NGS Result
CCTGCAGGCAGCTGCGCGCTCGCTCGCTCACTGAGGCCGCCCGGGCGTCGGGCGACCTTTGGTCGCCCGG
CCTCAGTGAGCGAGCGAGCGCGCAGAGAGGGAGTGGCCAACTCCATCACTAGGGGTTCCTGCGGCCGCAC
GCGTGGCAAAGAGAATGTCTGGAAGAACCTTTGTTTTTTTCGTTGGGACATCAAAGGATGTTATACTGAA
GAGATCTCAAAGACCAGGCAGTCCAGCCTACTCGTTTCCCAGACAAGAGAAGTGAAGCCAAGAAACAGAT
GGGCTGCCTCCTCTAGTCATATGGGGCTTAAAAATATATATCTCTATTTTTCATGAGTTTTCATGAAAGT
GACCAGTGTTATCTCATTTCCTGTCTTCTCAAATTCAGGATCCTACCCAATCTAACTATTATTTATAGTG
TGAATAAGCCCTCTACTTTCCTACCTCTACAATGCTGAGCTCGGGCTGGGCATAAAAGTCAGGGCAGAGC
CATCTATTGCTTACATTTGCTTCTGGGATCCAGATCTTTCGAAGCTAGCGCTACCGGTCGCCACCATGGT
CTCCAAGGGCGAGGAGCTGTTCACCGGGGTGGTGCCCATCCTGGTCGAGCTGGACGGCGATGTCAACGGC
CACAAGTTCAGCGTGTCCGGCGAGGGCGAGGGCGATGCCACCTACGGCAAGCTGACCCTGAAGCTGATCT
GCACCACCGGCAAGCTGCCCGTGCCCTGGCCCACCCTCGTGACCACCCTGGGCTACGGCGTGCAGTGCTT
CGCCCGCTACCCCGACCACATGAAGCAGCACGACTTCTTCAAGTCCGCCATGCCCGAAGGCTACGTCCAG
GAGCGCACCATCTTCTTCAAAGACGACGGCAACTACAAGACCCGCGCCGAGGTGAAGTTCGAGGGCGACA
CCCTGGTGAACCGCATCGAGCTGAAGGGCATCGACTTCAAGGAGGACGGCAACATCCTGGGGCACAAGCT
GGAGTACAACTACAACAGCCACAACGTCTATATCACCGCCGACAAGCAGAAGAACGGCATCAAGGCCAAC
TTCAAGATCCGCCACAACATCGAGGACGGCGGCGTGCAGCTCGCCGACCACTACCAGCAGAACACCCCCA
TCGGCGACGGCCCCGTGCTGCTGCCCGACAACCACTACCTGAGCTACCAGTCCAAGCTGAGCAAAGACCC
CAACGAGAAGCGCGATCACATGGTCCTGCTGGAGTTCGTGACCGCCGCCGGGATCACTCTCGGCATGGAC
GAGCTGTACAAGGGCTCTGGTGCTACCAACTTCTCACTGTTGAAACAGGCAGGGGATGTAGAGGAGAATC
CAGGGCCTGGTGCTAGTGGAGACTACAAAGACCATGACGGAGATTATAAAGATCATGACATCGATTACAA
GGATGACGATGACAAGTCCGGACTCAGATCTGGAGGCTCCGGAGGCCCAGAGCCAGCGAAGTCTGCTCCC
GCCCCGAAAAAGGGCTCCAAGAAGGCGGTGACTAAGGCGCAGAAGAAAGGCGGCAAGAAGCGCAAGCGCA
GCCGCAAGGAGAGCTATTCCATCTATGTGTATAAGGTTCTGAAGCAGGTCCACCCTGACACCGGCATTTC
GTCCAAGGCCATGGGCATCATGAACTCGTTTGTGAACGACATTTTCGAGCGCATCGCAGGTGAGGCTTCC
CGCCTGGCGCATTACAACAAGCGCTCGACCATCACCTCCAGGGAGATCCAGACGGCCGTGCGCCTGCTGC
TGCCTGGGGAGTTGGCCAAGCACGCCGTGTCCGAGGGTACTAAGGCCATCACCAAGTACACCAGCGCTAA
GTAATGAGGCGCGCCGCGGCCGCGAATTCGATATCATAATCAACCTCTGGATTACAAAATTTGTGAAAGA
TTGACTGGTATTCTTAACTATGTTGCTCCTTTTACGCTATGTGGATACGCTGCTTTAATGCCTTTGTATC
ATGCTATTGCTTCCCGTATGGCTTTCATTTTCTCCTCCTTGTATAAATCCTGGTTAGTTCTTGCCACGGC
GGAACTCATCGCCGCCTGCCTTGCCCGCTGCTGGACAGGGGCTCGGCTGTTGGGCACTGACAATTCCGTG
GCTCGAGAGATCTTCGACTGTGCCTTCTAGTTGCCAGCCATCTGTTGTTTGCCCCTCCCCCGTGCCTTCC
TTGACCCTGGAAGGTGCCACTCCCACTGTCCTTTCCTAATAAAATGAGGAAATTGCATCGCATTGTCTGA
GTAGGTGTCATTCTATTCTGGGGGGTGGGGTGGGGCAGGACAGCAAGGGGGAGGATTGGGAAGACAATAG
CAGGCATGAGATCTCACGTGCGGACCGAGCGGCCGCAGGAACCCCTAGTGATGGAGTTGGCCACTCCCTC
TCTGCGCGCTCGCTCGCTCACTGAGGCCGGGCGACCAAAGGTCGCCCGACGCCCGGGCTTTGCCCGGGCG
GCCTCAGTGAGCGAGCGAGCGCGCAGCTGCCTGCAGGGGCGCCTATCAGCACACAATTGCCCATTATACG
CGCGTATAATGGACTATTGTGTGCTGATATGATGCGGTATTTTCTCCTTACGCATCTGTGCGGTATTTCA
CACCGCATA
[95 nt withheld, positions 2600-2694]
T
[46 nt withheld, positions 2696-2741]
C
[141 nt withheld, positions 2743-2883]
CCTTTGACGTTGGAGTCCACGTTCTTT
[37 nt withheld, positions 2911-2947]
ACTCTATCTCGGGCTATTCTTTTGATTTATAAGGGATTTTGCCGATTTCGGTCTATTGGTTAAAAAATGA
GCTGATTTAACAAAAATTTAACGCGAATTTTAACAAAATATTAACGTTTACAATTTTATGGTGCACTCTC
AGTACAATCTGCTCTGATGCCGCATAGTTAAGCCAGCCCCGACACCCGCCAACACCCGCTGACGCGCCCT
GACGGGCTTGTCTGCTCCCGGCATCCGCTTACAGACAAGCTGTGACCGTCTCCGGGAGCTGCATGTGTCA
GAGGTTTTCACCGTCATCACCGAAACGCGCGAGACGAAAGGGCCTCGTGATACGCCTATTTTTATAGGTT
AATGTCATGATAATAATGGTTTCTTAGACGTCAGGTGGCACTTTTCGGGGAAATGTGCGCGGAACCCCTA
TTTGTTTATTTTTCTAAATACATTCAAATATGTATCCGCTCATGAGACAATAACCCTGATAAATGCTTCA
ATAATATTGAAAAAGGAAGAGTATGAGTATTCAACATTTCCGTGTCGCCCTTATTCCCTTTTTTGCGGCA
TTTTGCCTTCCTGTTTTTGCTCACCCAGAAACGCTGGTGAAAGTAAAAGATGCTGAAGATCAGTTGGGTG
CACGAGTGGGTTACATCGAACTGGATCTCAACAGCGGTAAGATCCTTGAGAGTTTTCGCCCCGAAGAACG
TTTTCCAATGATGAGCACTTTTAAAGTTCTGCTATGTGGCGCGGTATTATCCCGTATTGACGCCGGGCAA
GAGCAACTCGGTCGCCGCATACACTATTCTCAGAATGACTTGGTTGAGTACTCACCAGTCACAGAAAAGC
ATCTTACGGATGGCATGACAGTAAGAGAATTATGCAGTGCTGCCATAACCATGAGTGATAACACTGCGGC
CAACTTACTTCTGACAACGATCGGAGGACCGAAGGAGCTAACCGCTTTTTTGCACAACATGGGGGATCAT
GTAACTCGCCTTGATCGTTGGGAACCGGAGCTGAATGAAGCCATACCAAACGACGAGCGTGACACCACGA
TGCCTGTAGCAATGGCAACAACGTTGCGCAAACTATTAACTGGCGAACTACTTACTCTAGCTTCCCGGCA
ACAATTAATAGACTGGATGGAGGCGGATAAAGTTGCAGGACCACTTCTGCGCTCGGCCCTTCCGGCTGGC
TGGTTTATTGCTGATAAATCTGGAGCCGGTGAGCGTGGGTCTCGCGGTATCATTGCAGCACTGGGGCCAG
ATGGTAAGCCCTCCCGTATCGTAGTTATCTACACGACGGGGAGTCAGGCAACTATGGATGAACGAAATAG
ACAGATCGCTGAGATAGGTGCCTCACTGATTAAGCATTGGTAACTGTCAGACCAAGTTTACTCATATATA
CTTTAGATTGATTTAAAACTTCATTTTTAATTTAAAAGGATCTAGGTGAAGATCCTTTTTGATAATCTCA
TGACCAAAATCCCTTAACGTGAGTTTTCGTTCCACTGAGCGTCAGACCCCGTAGAAAAGATCAAAGGATC
TTCTTGAGATCCTTTTTTTCTGCGCGTAATCTGCTGCTTGCAAACAAAAAAACCACCGCTACCAGCGGTG
GTTTGTTTGCCGGATCAAGAGCTACCAACTCTTTTTCCGAAGGTAACTGGCTTCAGCAGAGCGCAGATAC
CAAATACTGTTCTTCTAGTGTAGCCGTAGTTAGGCCACCACTTCAAGAACTCTGTAGCACCGCCTACATA
CCTCGCTCTGCTAATCCTGTTACCAGTGGCTGCTGCCAGTGGCGATAAGTCGTGTCTTACCGGGTTGGAC
TCAAGACGATAGTTACCGGATAAGGCGCAGCGGTCGGGCTGAACGGGGGGTTCGTGCACACAGCCCAGCT
TGGAGCGAACGACCTACACCGAACTGAGATACCTACAGCGTGAGCTATGAGAAAGCGCCACGCTTCCCGA
AGGGAGAAAGGCGGACAGGTATCCGGTAAGCGGCAGGGTCGGAACAGGAGAGCGCACGAGGGAGCTTCCA
GGGGGAAACGCCTGGTATCTTTATAGTCCTGTCGGGTTTCGCCACCTCTGACTTGAGCGTCGATTTTTGT
GATGCTCGTCAGGGGGGCGGAGCCTATGGAAAAACGCCAGCAACGCGGCCTTTTTACGGTTCCTGGCCTT
TTGCTGGCCTTTTGCTCATATCAGCACACAATTGCCCATTATACGCGCGTATAATGGACTATTGTGTGCT
GATAACATGT
